Addgene plasmid #27904: pUT1320-HQ858822
Depositing lab: John Gray & Erich Grotewold. Depositing organization: University of Toledo. Publication: GRASSIUS: a platform for comparative regulatory genomics across the grasses. Yilmaz A, Nishiyama MY Jr, Fuentes BG, Souza GM, Janies D, Gray J, Grotewold E. Plant Physiol. 2009 Jan;149(1):171-80. doi: 10.1104/pp.108.128579. Epub 2008 Nov 5. PubMed 18987217.
Backbone
  Vector backbone: pENTR/D
  Backbone manufacturer: Invitrogen
  Backbone size w/o insert (bp): 2580
  Vector type: Entry vector
Growth in bacteria
  Bacterial resistance: Kanamycin, 50 μg/mL
  Growth temperature: 37°C
  Growth strain: DH5alpha
  Growth instructions: E. coli Top10 (Invitrogen)
  Copy number: Low Copy
Gene/Insert
  Gene/Insert name: MBF1 transcription factor encoded by Os08g0366100 LOC_Os08g27850
  Species: Oryza sativa (rice)
  Insert size (bp): 426
  GenBank ID: HQ858822
  Cloning method: Restriction Enzyme
  Sequencing primers: 5′ M13 For; 3′ M13 Rev
Terms and licenses: Academic/Nonprofit Terms; Industry Terms: Not Available to Industry
Depositor comments: This CDS was amplified using PCR from a full length cDNA template from the OSIIEa, OSIIEb, and OSJNEa thru OSJNEf full length cDNA libraries generated by the Guoliang Wang lab at Ohio State University. The PCR product omitted the stop codon. The PCR product was cloned into a Gateway pENTR/D entry vector. Further information on this gene may be obtained at www.grassius.org using the Genbank number. (The second half of the plasmid name is the Genbank Number for the sequence of the insert)
How to cite: pUT1320-HQ858822 was a gift from John Gray & Erich Grotewold (Addgene plasmid # 27904 ; http://n2t.net/addgene:27904 ; RRID:Addgene_27904)
