[The description below was written by a language model from this plasmid's Addgene catalogue record and pLannotate feature annotations shown in this document.]
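Description:
pUT1320-HQ858822 is a Gateway entry clone built on the Invitrogen pENTR/D backbone, carrying the coding sequence of a rice (Oryza sativa) MBF1 (multiprotein bridging factor 1) transcription factor encoded by locus Os08g0366100 / LOC_Os08g27850. The plasmid totals about 3.0 kb and is maintained in E. coli under kanamycin selection through an aph(3')-Ia KanR gene. Replication depends on a ColE1/pUC-type origin; the feature annotation calls this origin high-copy, whereas the catalogue entry lists the plasmid as low copy. Upstream of the cloning region sit the rrnB T1 and T2 terminators, which insulate the insert from read-through transcription in bacteria. A T7 promoter lies just beyond attL2, oriented back toward the insert. The short lacI and lacZα fragments in the annotation appear to be backbone remnants rather than functional genes.

The 426 bp insert was PCR-amplified from a full-length rice cDNA library clone and lies between the attL1 and attL2 recombination sites. The automated annotation labels it by its similarity to Arabidopsis MBF1B, a transcriptional coactivator that bridges DNA-binding regulators and TBP, but the sequence itself is the rice gene. The entry vector supplies no promoter for expression in plants or other eukaryotes. The stop codon was deliberately omitted, so an LR Clonase reaction can move the open reading frame into destination vectors that add C-terminal tags or fusion partners as well as into other expression contexts. The clone belongs to a collection of grass transcription factor ORFs associated with the GRASSIUS comparative regulatory genomics resource, and the second half of its name is the GenBank accession of the insert.
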