Features (pLannotate 1.2.2; 10 found; start..end, strand, type, name):
      1..100     +  protein_bind   attL1: mutant version of attL; recombination site for the Gateway® LR reaction LR Clonase™
    121..543     +  CDS            MBF1B: MBF1B_ARATH - Experimental evidence at protein level: Swiss-Prot protein existence level 1. Transcriptional coactivator that stimulates transcriptional activity by bridging regulatory proteins and TBP, thereby recruiting TBP to promoters occupied by DNA-binding regulators. From Arabidopsis thaliana (Mouse-ear cress).
    563..662     -  protein_bind   attL2: mutant version of attL; recombination site for the Gateway® LR reaction LR Clonase™
    680..698     -  promoter       T7 promoter: promoter for bacteriophage T7 RNA polymerase
    832..1641    +  CDS            KanR: aminoglycoside phosphotransferase; aph(3')-Ia; confers resistance to kanamycin in bacteria or G418 (Geneticin®) in eukaryotes
   1788..2376    +  rep_origin     ori: high-copy-number ColE1/pMB1/pBR322/pUC origin of replication
   2559..2651    +  CDS            lacI (fragment): lac repressor; lacI; The lac repressor binds to the lac operator to inhibit transcription in E. coli. This inhibition can be relieved by adding lactose or isopropyl-β-D-thiogalactopyranoside (IPTG).
   2706..2733    -  terminator     rrnB T2 terminator: transcription terminator T2 from the E. coli rrnB gene
   2865..2908    +  terminator     rrnB T1 terminator: Escherichia coli rrnB; transcription terminator T1 from the E. coli rrnB gene
   2955..2991    -  CDS            lacZα (fragment): LacZα fragment of β-galactosidase; lacZ fragment
>Addgene plasmid #27904 | pUT1320-HQ858822 | depositor full sequence | sequence record 13178 | Author sequence
CAAATAATGATTTTATTTTGACTGATAGTGACCTGTTCGTTGCAACAAATTGATGAGCAATGCTTTTTTA
TAATGCCAACTTTGTACAAAAAAGCAGGCTCCGCGGCCGCCCCCTTCACCATGGCCGGGATTGGTCCGAT
CAGGCAGGACTGGGAGCCGGTGGTGGTGCGGAAGAAGGCGCCCACCGCCGCCGCCAAGAAGGATGAGAAG
GCCGTCAACGCCGCCCGCCGCTCCGGCGCCGAGATCGAGACCATGAAGAAGTATAACGCTGGAACAAACA
AGGCGGCGTCCAGTGGCACATCCCTCAACACCAAGCGGCTGGATGACGACACCGAGAGCCTTGCCCATGA
GCGTGTCTCAAGTGACCTGAAGAAAAACCTCATGCAAGCAAGGCTGGACAAGAAGATGACCCAGGCACAG
CTTGCACAGATGATCAATGAGAAGCCCCAGGTGATCCAGGAGTACGAGTCAGGTAAAGCTATTCCGAACC
AGCAGATCATCGGGAAGCTTGAAAGGGCTCTTGGAACAAAGCTGCGCGGCAAGAATAAGGGTGGGCGCGC
CGACCCAGCTTTCTTGTACAAAGTTGGCATTATAAGAAAGCATTGCTTATCAATTTGTTGCAACGAACAG
GTCACTATCAGTCAAAATAAAATCATTATTTGCCATCCAGCTGATATCCCCTATAGTGAGTCGTATTACA
TGGTCATAGCTGTTTCCTGGCAGCTCTGGCCCGTGTCTCAAAATCTCTGATGTTACATTGCACAAGATAA
AAATATATCATCATGAACAATAAAACTGTCTGCTTACATAAACAGTAATACAAGGGGTGTTATGAGCCAT
ATTCAACGGGAAACGTCGAGGCCGCGATTAAATTCCAACATGGATGCTGATTTATATGGGTATAAATGGG
CTCGCGATAATGTCGGGCAATCAGGTGCGACAATCTATCGCTTGTATGGGAAGCCCGATGCGCCAGAGTT
GTTTCTGAAACATGGCAAAGGTAGCGTTGCCAATGATGTTACAGATGAGATGGTCAGACTAAACTGGCTG
ACGGAATTTATGCCTCTTCCGACCATCAAGCATTTTATCCGTACTCCTGATGATGCATGGTTACTCACCA
CTGCGATCCCCGGAAAAACAGCATTCCAGGTATTAGAAGAATATCCTGATTCAGGTGAAAATATTGTTGA
TGCGCTGGCAGTGTTCCTGCGCCGGTTGCATTCGATTCCTGTTTGTAATTGTCCTTTTAACAGCGATCGC
GTATTTCGTCTCGCTCAGGCGCAATCACGAATGAATAACGGTTTGGTTGATGCGAGTGATTTTGATGACG
AGCGTAATGGCTGGCCTGTTGAACAAGTCTGGAAAGAAATGCATAAACTTTTGCCATTCTCACCGGATTC
AGTCGTCACTCATGGTGATTTCTCACTTGATAACCTTATTTTTGACGAGGGGAAATTAATAGGTTGTATT
GATGTTGGACGAGTCGGAATCGCAGACCGATACCAGGATCTTGCCATCCTATGGAACTGCCTCGGTGAGT
TTTCTCCTTCATTACAGAAACGGCTTTTTCAAAAATATGGTATTGATAATCCTGATATGAATAAATTGCA
GTTTCATTTGATGCTCGATGAGTTTTTCTAATCAGAATTGGTTAATTGGTTGTAACACTGGCAGAGCATT
ACGCTGACTTGACGGGACGGCGCAAGCTCATGACCAAAATCCCTTAACGTGAGTTACGCGTCGTTCCACT
GAGCGTCAGACCCCGTAGAAAAGATCAAAGGATCTTCTTGAGATCCTTTTTTTCTGCGCGTAATCTGCTG
CTTGCAAACAAAAAAACCACCGCTACCAGCGGTGGTTTGTTTGCCGGATCAAGAGCTACCAACTCTTTTT
CCGAAGGTAACTGGCTTCAGCAGAGCGCAGATACCAAATACTGTCCTTCTAGTGTAGCCGTAGTTAGGCC
ACCACTTCAAGAACTCTGTAGCACCGCCTACATACCTCGCTCTGCTAATCCTGTTACCAGTGGCTGCTGC
CAGTGGCGATAAGTCGTGTCTTACCGGGTTGGACTCAAGACGATAGTTACCGGATAAGGCGCAGCGGTCG
GGCTGAACGGGGGGTTCGTGCACACAGCCCAGCTTGGAGCGAACGACCTACACCGAACTGAGATACCTAC
AGCGTGAGCATTGAGAAAGCGCCACGCTTCCCGAAGGGAGAAAGGCGGACAGGTATCCGGTAAGCGGCAG
GGTCGGAACAGGAGAGCGCACGAGGGAGCTTCCAGGGGGAAACGCCTGGTATCTTTATAGTCCTGTCGGG
TTTCGCCACCTCTGACTTGAGCGTCGATTTTTGTGATGCTCGTCAGGGGGGCGGAGCCTATGGAAAAACG
CCAGCAACGCGGCCTTTTTACGGTTCCTGGCCTTTTGCTGGCCTTTTGCTCACATGTTCTTTCCTGCGTT
ATCCCCTGATTCTGTGGATAACCGTATTACCGCCTTTGAGTGAGCTGATACCGCTCGCCGCAGCCGAACG
ACCGAGCGCAGCGAGTCAGTGAGCGAGGAAGCGGAAGAGCGCCCAATACGCAAACCGCCTCTCCCCGCGC
GTTGGCCGATTCATTAATGCAGCTGGCACGACAGGTTTCCCGACTGGAAAGCGGGCAGTGAGCGCAACGC
AATTAATACGCGTACCGCTAGCCAGGAAGAGTTTGTAGAAACGCAAAAAGGCCATCCGTCAGGATGGCCT
TCTGCTTAGTTTGATGCCTGGCAGTTTATGGCGGGCGTCCTGCCCGCCACCCTCCGGGCCGTTGCTTCAC
AACGTTCAAATCCGCTCCCGGCGGATTTGTCCTACTCAGGAGAGCGTTCACCGACAAACAACAGATAAAA
CGAAAGGCCCAGTCTTCCGACTGAGCCTTTCGTTTTATTTGATGCCTGGCAGTTCCCTACTCTCGCGTTA
ACGCTAGCATGGATGTTTTCCCAGTCACGACGTTGTAAAACGACGGCCAGTCTTAAGCTCGGGCCC
