>Addgene plasmid #27904 | pUT1320-HQ858822 | addgene partial sequence | sequence record 34194 | 27904 with M13pUC-fwd
ATGATTTTATTTTGACTGATAGTGACCTGTTCGTTGCAACAAATTGATGAGCAATGCTTTTTTATAATGC
CAACTTTGTACAAAAAAGCAGGCTCCGCGGCCGCCCCCTTCACCATGGCCGGGATTGGTCCGATCAGGCA
GGACTGGGAGCCGGTGGTGGTGCGGAAGAAGGCGCCCACCGCCGCCGCCAAGAAGGATGAGAAGGCCGTC
AACGCCGCCCGCCGCTCCGGCGCCGAGATCGAGACCATGAAGAAGTATAACGCTGGAACAAACAAGGCGG
CGTCCAGTGGCACATCCCTCAACACCAAGCGGCTGGATGACGACACCGAGAGCCTTGCCCATGAGCGTGT
CTCAAGTGACCTGAAGAAAAACCTCATGCAAGCAAGGCTGGACAAGAAGATGACCCAGGCACAGCTTGCA
CAGATGATCAATGAGAAGCCCCAGGTGATCCAGGAGTACGAGTCAGGTAAAGCTATTCCGAACCAGCAGA
TCATCGGGAAGCTTGAAAGGGCTCTTGGAACAAAGCTGCGCGGCAAGAAAAAGGGTGGGCGCGCCGACCC
AGCTTTCTTGTACAAAGTTGGCATTATAAGAAAGCATTGCTTATCAATTTGTTGCAACGAACAGGTCACT
ATCAGTCAAAATAAAATCATTATTTGCCATCCAGCTGATATCCCCTATAGTGAGTCGTATTACATGGTCA
TAGCTGTTTCCTGGCAGCTCTGGCCCGTGTCTCAAAATCTCTGATGTTACATTGCACAAGATAAAAATAT
ATCATCATGAACAATAAAACTGTCTGCTTACATAAACAGTAATACAAGGGGTGTT
